>Addgene plasmid #79021 | pREP3xN_ccdB | depositor full sequence | sequence record 151965 | pREP3xN_ccdB sequence 10515 bps
AAGCTTGCATGCCTGCAGGTCGATCGACTCTAGAGGATCAGAAAATTATCGCCATAAAAGACAGAATAAG
TCATCAGCGGTTGTTTCATTTCCTATATTTTTTTTTTATTTTTTTATTTTTTAATAAGGGAAAATTTAAC
GTCTAAGGATACAGAAGATTGTTAGCACATTAAAGTAATAAAGGCTTAAGTAGTAAGTGCCTTAGCATGT
TATTGTATTTCAAAGGACATAATCTAAAATAATAACAATATCATTTCTCACAAGTTATTCAATTTTCTTT
TTTTTTTCTAATAATATCAAGAATGTATTATTTGTTTGACATAAGTCAACTAATTTATTTAATATGCTGG
ATTAATCTTGCAGACATGTAAATTAACAAGTTTTAGTCAAATAACGTTGAAGTTTCAATGAACTCAAATA
ATTTCTCTTTTTTTTTATATAACTCTAATCTGATTTATATTTTCCGCAGGGATCAACTGAAGTTATGACA
TTTGGATTGGATCACTTATAACCTTGGTCGCCAAATAATACAAAAATCAGCGTTATAAAACAAAGAAGGT
TTTTGTTAAGAAATTAATCCTCTTTCTTGATAAGAAAGTTGAACCGAAATTGCAGATACTGATATATGAA
AATAATACCCACAATTTTGGGAATAGCGCAAGCCTCAATTTAAACAATAGGTGAGGACACATGATAATGA
CCTCAATGATTGTTAGAAGAAAAGAGCCTCATTACAAAATCGAAAAATGAATGGTTGGGTACAAGTTTCC
AAAACATGGTAAAGTGGACTTTGCGTATGAGACGTAAATAGAAAAAAACACTTGTTATATGTTTTCTAGA
ATTATTGTTGTCTCTTTATGGTTGGATGATGCAAAATAGTAATTTCGGTTAGTTGCTGTAAAACACCACG
AGACAAATAGATATGGATATTTATTAAATCAGGAAAAACGTAACTCTCGGCTACTGGATGGTTCAGTCAC
CCAACGATTACTGGGGAGAGAAAACAGGGCAAAAGCAAAGCTTAAAGGAATCCGATTGTCATTCGGCAAT
GTGCAGCGAAACTAAAAACCGGATAATGGACCTGTTAATCGAAACATTGAAGATATATAAAGGAAGAGGA
ATCCTGGCATATCATCAATTGAATAAGTTGAATTAATTATTTCAATCTCATTCTCACTTTCTGACTTATA
GTCGCTTTGTTAAATTGGCCTCGAGACTAGTCATATGACAAGTTTGTACAAAAAAGCTGAACGAGAAACG
TAAAATGATATAAATATCAATATATTAAATTAGATTTTGCATAAAAAACAGACTACATAATACTGTAAAA
CACAACATATCCAGTCACTATGGCGGCCGCATTAGGCACCCCAGGCTTTACACTTTATGCTTCCGGCTCG
TATAATGTGTGGATTTTGAGTTAGGATCCGTCGAGATTTTCAGGAGCTAAGGAAGCTAAAATGGAGAAAA
AAATCACTGGATATACCACCGTTGATATATCCCAATGGCATCGTAAAGAACATTTTGAGGCATTTCAGTC
AGTTGCTCAATGTACCTATAACCAGACCGTTCAGCTGGATATTACGGCCTTTTTAAAGACCGTAAAGAAA
AATAAGCACAAGTTTTATCCGGCCTTTATTCACATTCTTGCCCGCCTGATGAATGCTCATCCGGAATTCC
GTATGGCAATGAAAGACGGTGAGCTGGTGATATGGGATAGTGTTCACCCTTGTTACACCGTTTTCCATGA
GCAAACTGAAACGTTTTCATCGCTCTGGAGTGAATACCACGACGATTTCCGGCAGTTTCTACACATATAT
TCGCAAGATGTGGCGTGTTACGGTGAAAACCTGGCCTATTTCCCTAAAGGGTTTATTGAGAATATGTTTT
TCGTCTCAGCCAATCCCTGGGTGAGTTTCACCAGTTTTGATTTAAACGTGGCCAATATGGACAACTTCTT
CGCCCCCGTTTTCACCATGGGCAAATATTATACGCAAGGCGACAAGGTGCTGATGCCGCTGGCGATTCAG
GTTCATCATGCCGTTTGTGATGGCTTCCATGTCGGCAGAATGCTTAATGAATTACAACAGTACTGCGATG
AGTGGCAGGGCGGGGCGTAATCTAGAGGATCCGGCTTACTAAAAGCCAGATAACAGTATGCGTATTTGCG
CGCTGATTTTTGCGGTATAAGAATATATACTGATATGTATACCCGAAGTATGTCAAAAAGAGGTATGCTA
TGAAGCAGCGTATTACAGTGACAGTTGACAGCGACAGCTATCAGTTGCTCAAGGCATATATGATGTCAAT
ATCTCCGGTCTGGTAAGCACAACCATGCAGAATGAAGCCCGTCGTCTGCGTGCCGAACGCTGGAAAGCGG
AAAATCAGGAAGGGATGGCTGAGGTCGCCCGGTTTATTGAAATGAACGGCTCTTTTGCTGACGAGAACAG
GGGCTGGTGAAATGCAGTTTAAGGTTTACACCTATAAAAGAGAGAGCCGTTATCGTCTGTTTGTGGATGT
ACAGAGTGATATTATTGACACGCCCGGGCGACGGATGGTGATCCCCCTGGCCAGTGCACGTCTGCTGTCA
GATAAAGTCTCCCGTGAACTTTACCCGGTGGTGCATATCGGGGATGAAAGCTGGCGCATGATGACCACCG
ATATGGCCAGTGTGCCGGTCTCCGTTATCGGGGAAGAAGTGGCTGATCTCAGCCACCGCGAAAATGACAT
CAAAAACGCCATTAACCTGATGTTCTGGGGAATATAAATGTCAGGCTCCCTTATACACAGCCAGTCTGCA
GGTCGACCATAGTGACTGGATATGTTGTGTTTTACAGTATTATGTAGTCTGTTTTTTATGCAAAATCTAA
TTTAATATATTGATATTTATATCATTTTACGTTTCTCGTTCAGCTTTCTTGTACAAAGTGGTCTCGAGCC
CGGGCGGCCGCTAACTAACTAAGGGTAAAAGGAATGTCTCCCTTGCCAGTACTGCTAGGGTTTTTCTTTC
AAACTATGGAAGCCCATTCAAGCTGCATATTACGATTTTGTTTTTCGCTTTTAGAAAGTGGTTTAGATGA
GATAATAGAAAAATTCTTGATCTCCGACAACGAGTACTTTTATTTTTTTTGCTAATCACTTTACTCAATA
TTAGCTCGAAATCGTAGAAACGTAGACGGGTGCGGGATACCGAGTGGTGTAGTTAAGAATTTTTATAAAC
CACGTGGCCCAAAAATATGAACCCAAAACGTTTATACATGAGTATACTTTAAGAAGGCTATACCCCTTCG
TGTTAGATGTAGTTTTAGCTACCCAACCCGAGTCTATGAGCTTGACTTCAGATGTAGAAGGCATTAAATC
GTTTTGAATATTAATTAAAAAACGATGAAAATTAAATATTTAAAAGCAATCATACGCTGAAAATTTAGTG
CTGTGGCTAATCCTTCAACATGGAAATGCCATAAAAGTGACTTTGACAAAAAAAAAAGTATATACAGGTA
GTAAACTCATCTACTTCATTGACTTTGTTTACAGCATGTGGAAGGAGGAATATTTATTGCTAAATCGTAG
TTTAACATTCAATAAGTAATACTATTGAAATTCGACAAGATTGGCCGCATGGATGAAAAAGAGGCATTTT
GCTTTGGGAGAATTAGTTCAAATTAGAACTGAAAAAAAAAACTTTACGAGGCAAAAATGTCGGATTGAGA
TCGTAAAAGTTCGCTCGTCGTCTTTTGCTTTGTGATTGTTTTCATGGATACATCTTGCTGGATATTTAAA
TTTTAGTACTATGTATAAGATATTCTATAAATGTTTTATCACCCAAACCTGTTAGCGCCTTCTTAATTCT
ATTCAATCTGGCTTTTGCTCTGAGACTACTTCTTGGACTTTCACTACTTGTTAGTTATACGGAATTTGTG
TAATTAGAAGTGAAATAATCCTTTCTATTAGTAATGCGAGCTCGAATTCGAGTCTAACTCCTTAACCACT
CGGACATAGTGACTTATCTGACACTCATTGTAAATTAATATATATATAGGCATTTTGTTTAGTTAAAGGT
ACTTAAGTAATTAGTATAAACGAACCAATTTTATAATCAGGAAGTTAAGTGAATGGTAGCACATGTCGTA
AAAATTGTGAATTTTTATTGAATAATATTTTAAATACAAGCCTTTCTAGACTAGGTATACTCATAAACAT
ATATGAGCAAAAGGATAGAGGAGATTACATTGCATCTTCTACAAATTTATTTATTGCCCTTTACTGAAAA
ATTAAATAATGAGTACTAAATGATAAAAAGCGCTCAGTACAAGAAAGATTGCAAAAATATTGCATTCTTC
ATGAATTAAAGTTGCATATAAGGCATATTGAAAGTAATAGTACTAAAACAGCAGTTAGCGAAAATTAATA
GAATTATATTCGCAAGACAATTGTGACATTAAATTAAAAAATTGTAGAATTTTTACTATCCTCTTTAACG
CCATGAGCCTTTATAAAAAGGTTAAATTAGTTTTAACATTCTTTTTTTGAGTAAGAGTTTACAATTTATC
AAAACCTGTGTTATTATATTCATTAGTTTCAATTTATTAGCATCTAGAGAAAAATCAATTGGCAGTTACA
TTGTTGGAATTTATGAAGAAAAAGAATCTACAACGGAGAATAAGTTGCTGATCGCTTTCCCTAAAATTGT
ATATTTTGCTGAGCTTATTTTGACATTTCGTTGAAGTTTTCTCTAATTCGCATTCATTTTAAGTAAAACA
ATGAGAAATAAAATTACAAAAAATACAAATTAAAATACAATTTTTAGCTATAATTATAGACGATGCCCTT
GTATCCCATTCTGTCTCGCTTGCCCCTACTTTTTATCTTTTATATACCATAATGAACGCTGCCGCTACTA
ACCATACCCCGATTTTACATTTCGGACTCCCAAGGACGTACAAAATAGAAAACTATAGAAAAAAATAATC
AGAAAATAGCATGTCATCTCTTTGTAAAACGCGTTTGCAAGAAGAAAGGAAACAATGGAGAAGAGATCAT
CCATTTGTATGTAAATTTTAGTAAACTTGAAGAAATCACTAACAACTTCTCTTACTTAGGGATTCTATGC
AAAACCTTGTAAATCATCTGATGGAGGACTCGATTTAATGAATTGGAAGGTTGGAATTCACTGGCCGTCG
TTTTACAACGTCGTGACTGGGAAAACCCTGGCGTTACCCAACTTAATCGCCTTGCAGCACATCCCCCTTT
CGCCAGCTGGCGTAATAGCGAAGAGGCCCGCACCGATCGCCCTTCCCAACAGTTGCGCAGCCTGAATGGC
GAATGGCGCCTGATGCGGTATTTTCTCCTTACGCATCTGTGCGGTATTTCACACCGCATA
[95 nt withheld, positions 5381-5475]
T
[46 nt withheld, positions 5477-5522]
C
[114 nt withheld, positions 5524-5637]
ACATCGCCCTGATAGACGGTTTTTCGCCCTTTGACGTTGGAGTCCACGTTCTTT
[37 nt withheld, positions 5692-5728]
ACTCTATCTCGGGCTATTCTTTTGATTTATAAGGGATTTTGCCGATTTCGGTCTATTGGTTAAAAAATGA
GCTGATTTAACAAAAATTTAACGCGAATTTTAACAAAATATTAACGTTTACAATTTTATGGTGCACTCTC
AGTACAATCTGCTCTGATGCCGCATAGTTAAGCCAGCCCCGACACCCGCCAACACCCGCTGACGCGCCCT
GACGGGCTTGTCTGCTCCCGGCATCCGCTTACAGACAAGCTGTGACCGTCTCCGGGAGCTGCATGTGTCA
GAGGTTTTCACCGTCATCACCGAAACGCGCGAGACGAAAGGGCCTCGTGATACGCCTATTTTTATAGGTT
AATGTCATGATAATAATGGTTTCTTAGACGTCAGGTGGCACTTTTCGGGGAAATGTGCGCGGAACCCCTA
TTTGTTTATTTTTCTAAATACATTCAAATATGTATCCGCTCATGAGACAATAACCCTGATAAATGCTTCA
ATAATATTGAAAAAGGAAGAGTATGAGTATTCAACATTTCCGTGTCGCCCTTATTCCCTTTTTTGCGGCA
TTTTGCCTTCCTGTTTTTGCTCACCCAGAAACGCTGGTGAAAGTAAAAGATGCTGAAGATCAGTTGGGTG
CACGAGTGGGTTACATCGAACTGGATCTCAACAGCGGTAAGATCCTTGAGAGTTTTCGCCCCGAAGAACG
TTTTCCAATGATGAGCACTTTTAAAGTTCTGCTATGTGGCGCGGTATTATCCCGTATTGACGCCGGGCAA
GAGCAACTCGGTCGCCGCATACACTATTCTCAGAATGACTTGGTTGAGTACTCACCAGTCACAGAAAAGC
ATCTTACGGATGGCATGACAGTAAGAGAATTATGCAGTGCTGCCATAACCATGAGTGATAACACTGCGGC
CAACTTACTTCTGACAACGATCGGAGGACCGAAGGAGCTAACCGCTTTTTTGCACAACATGGGGGATCAT
GTAACTCGCCTTGATCGTTGGGAACCGGAGCTGAATGAAGCCATACCAAACGACGAGCGTGACACCACGA
TGCCTGTAGCAATGGCAACAACGTTGCGCAAACTATTAACTGGCGAACTACTTACTCTAGCTTCCCGGCA
ACAATTAATAGACTGGATGGAGGCGGATAAAGTTGCAGGACCACTTCTGCGCTCGGCCCTTCCGGCTGGC
TGGTTTATTGCTGATAAATCTGGAGCCGGTGAGCGTGGGTCTCGCGGTATCATTGCAGCACTGGGGCCAG
ATGGTAAGCCCTCCCGTATCGTAGTTATCTACACGACGGGGAGTCAGGCAACTATGGATGAACGAAATAG
ACAGATCGCTGAGATAGGTGCCTCACTGATTAAGCATTGGTAACTGTCAGACCAAGTTTACTCATATATA
CTTTAGATTGATTTAAAACTTCATTTTTAATTTAAAAGGATCTAGGTGAAGATCCTTTTTGATAATCTCA
TGACCAAAATCCCTTAACGTGAGTTTTCGTTCCACTGAGCGTCAGACCCCGTAGAAAAGATCAAAGGATC
TTCTTGAGATCCTTTTTTTCTGCGCGTAATCTGCTGCTTGCAAACAAAAAAACCACCGCTACCAGCGGTG
GTTTGTTTGCCGGATCAAGAGCTACCAACTCTTTTTCCGAAGGTAACTGGCTTCAGCAGAGCGCAGATAC
CAAATACTGTCCTTCTAGTGTAGCCGTAGTTAGGCCACCACTTCAAGAACTCTGTAGCACCGCCTACATA
CCTCGCTCTGCTAATCCTGTTACCAGTGGCTGCTGCCAGTGGCGATAAGTCGTGTCTTACCGGGTTGGAC
TCAAGACGATAGTTACCGGATAAGGCGCAGCGGTCGGGCTGAACGGGGGGTTCGTGCACACAGCCCAGCT
TGGAGCGAACGACCTACACCGAACTGAGATACCTACAGCGTGAGCTATGAGAAAGCGCCACGCTTCCCGA
AGGGAGAAAGGCGGACAGGTATCCGGTAAGCGGCAGGGTCGGAACAGGAGAGCGCACGAGGGAGCTTCCA
GGGGGAAACGCCTGGTATCTTTATAGTCCTGTCGGGTTTCGCCACCTCTGACTTGAGCGTCGATTTTTGT
GATGCTCGTCAGGGGGGCGGAGCCTATGGAAAAACGCCAGCAACGCGGCCTTTTTACGGTTCCTGGCCTT
TTGCTGGCCTTTTGCTCACATGTTCTTTCCTGCGTTATCCCCTGATTCTGTGGATAACCGTATTACCGCC
TTTGAGTGAGCTGATACCGCTCGCCGCAGCCGAACGACCGAGCGCAGCGAGTCAGTGAGCGAGGAAGCGG
AAGAGCGCCCAATACGCAAACCGCCTCTCCCCGCGCGTTGGCCGATTCATTAATGCAGCTGGCACGACAG
GTTTCCCGACTGGAAAGCGGGCAGTGAGCGCAACGCAATTAATGTGAGTTAGCTCACTCATTAGGCACCC
CAGGCTTTACACTTTATGCTTCCGGCTCGTATGTTGTGTGGAATTGTGAGCGGATAACAATTTCACACAG
GAAACAGCTATGACCATGATTACGCCAAGCTTGTCGATCGACTACGTCGTTAAGGCCGTTTCTGACAGAG
TAAAATTCTTGAGGGAACTTTCACCATTATGGGAAATGGTTCAAGAAGGTATTGACTTAAACTCCATCAA
ATGGTCAGGTCATTGAGTGTTTTTTATTTGTTGTATTTTTTTTTTTTTAGAGAAAATCCTCCAATATATA
AATTAGGAATCATAGTTTCATGATTTTCTGTTACACCTAACTTTTTGTGTGGTGCCCTCCTCCTTGTCAA
TATTAATGTTAAAGTGCAATTCTTTTTCCTTATCACGTTGAGCCATTAGTATCAATTTGCTTACCTGTAT
TCCTTTACATCCTCCTTTTTCTCCTTCTTGATAAATGTATGTAGATTGCGTATATAGTTTCGTCTACCCT
ATGAACATATTCCATTTTGTAATTTCGTGTCGTTTCTATTATGAATTTCATTTATAAAGTTTATGTACAA
ATATCATAAAAAAAGAGAATCTTTTTAAGCAAGGATTTTCTTAACTTCTTCGGCGACAGCATCACCGACT
TCGGTGGTACTGTTGGAACCACCTAAATCACCAGTTCTGATACCTGCATCCAAAACCTTTTTAACTGCAT
CTTCAATGGCCTTACCTTCTTCAGGCAAGTTCAATGACAATTTCAACATCATTGCAGCAGACAAGATAGT
GGCGATAGGGTTGACCTTATTCTTTGGCAAATCTGGAGCAGAACCGTGGCATGGTTCGTACAAACCAAAT
GCGGTGTTCTTGTCTGGCAAAGAGGCCAAGGACGCAGATGGCAACAAACCCAAGGAACCTGGGATAACGG
AGGCTTCATCGGAGATGATATCACCAAACATGTTGCTGGTGATTATAATACCATTTAGGTGGGTTGGGTT
CTTAACTAGGATCATGGCGGCAGAATCAATCAATTGATGTTGAACCTTCAATGTAGGGAATTCGTTCTTG
ATGGTTTCCTCCACAGTTTTTCTCCATAATCTTGAAGAGGCCAAAACATTAGCTTTATCCAAGGACCAAA
TAGGCAATGGTGGCTCATGTTGTAGGGCCATGAAAGCGGCCATTCTTGTGATTCTTTGCACTTCTGGAAC
GGTGTATTGTTCACTATCCCAAGCGACACCATCACCATCGTCTTCCTTTCTCTTACCAAAGTAAATACCT
CCCACTAATTCTCTGACAACAACGAAGTCAGTACCTTTAGCAAATTGTGGCTTGATTGGAGATAAGTCTA
AAAGAGAGTCGGATGCAAAGTTACATGGTCTTAAGTTGGCGTACAATTGAAGTTCTTTACGGATTTTTAG
TAAACCTTGTTCAGGTCTAACACTACCGGTACCCCATTTAGGACCACCCACAGCACCTAACAAAACGGCA
TCAACCTTCTTGGAGGCTTCCAGCGCCTCATCTGGAAGTGGGACACCTGTAGCATCGATAGCAGCACCAC
CAATTAAATGATTTTCGAAATCGAACTTGACATTGGAACGAACATCAGAAATAGCTTTAAGAACCTTAAT
GGCTTCGGCTGTGATTTCTTGACCAACGTGGTCACCTGGCAAAACGACGATCTTCTTAGGGGCAGACATA
GGGGCAGACATTAGAATGGTATATCCTTGAAATATATATATATATTGCTGAAATGTAAAAGGTAAGAAAA
GTTAGAAAGTAAGACGATTGCTAACCACCTATTGGAAAAAACAATAGGTCCTTAAATAATATTGTCAACT
TCAAGTATTGTGATGCAAGCATTTAGTCATGAACGCTTCTCTATTCTATATGAAAAGCCGGTTCCGGCCT
CTCACCTTTCCTTTTTCTCCCAATTTTTCAGTTGAAAAAGGTATATGCGTCAGGCGACCTCTGAAATTAA
CAAAAAATTTCCAGTCATCGAATTTGATTCTGTGCGATAGCGCCCCTGTGTGTTCTCGTTATGTTGAGGA
AAAAAATAATGGTTGCTAAGAGATTCGAACTCTTGCATCTTACGATACCTGAGTATTCCCACAGTTAACT
GCGGTCAAGATATTTCTTGAATCAGGCGCCTTAGACCGCTCGGCCAAACAACCAATTACTTGTTGAGAAA
TAGAGTATAATTATCCTATAAATATAACGTTTTTGAACACACATGAACAAGGAAGTACAGGACAATTGAT
TTTGAAGAGAATGTGGATTTTGATGTAATTGTTGGGATTCCATTTTTAATAAGGCAATAATATTAGGTAT
GTAGATATACTAGAAGTTCTCCTCGAC
Features (pLannotate 1.2.2; 28 found; start..end, strand, type, name):
      1..23      -  misc_feature   MCS (fragment): pUC18/19 multiple cloning site
     49..1205    +  promoter       nmt1 promoter: wild-type nmt1 promoter from Schizosaccharomyces pombe, conferring strong thiamine-repressible expression
   1228..1352    +  protein_bind   attR1: mutant version of attR; recombination site for the Gateway® LR reaction LR Clonase™
   1377..1407    +  promoter       lac UV5 promoter: E. coli lac promoter with an "up" mutation
   1431..1460    +  promoter       cat promoter (fragment): promoter of the E. coli cat gene encoding chloramphenicol acetyltransferase
   1461..2120    +  CDS            CmR: chloramphenicol acetyltransferase; cat; confers resistance to chloramphenicol
   2299..2457    +  CDS            ccdA (fragment): CCDA_ECO57 - Also known as H, letA. Experimental evidence at protein level: Swiss-Prot protein existence level 1. Antitoxin component of a type II toxin-antitoxin (TA) system which inhibits the post-segregational killing (PSK) of plasmid-free cells, also referred to as a plasmid addiction system. Binds to and blocks the activity of CcdB; will also remove bound CcdB protein from the CcdB-GyrA complex by forming a CcdA-CcdB complex, a process termed rejuvenation. Functions as a transcriptional corepressor for the ccdAB operon, repression also requires CcdB (By similarity). From Escherichia coli
   2462..2764    +  CDS            ccdB: CCDB_ECOLI - Also known as G, letB, letD. Experimental evidence at protein level: Swiss-Prot protein existence level 1. Toxic component of a type II toxin-antitoxin (TA) system, functioning in plasmid maintainence. Responsible for the post- segregational killing (PSK) of plasmid-free cells, also referred to as a plasmid addiction system. Half-life of over 2 hours. Cell killing by CcdB is accompanied by filamentation, defects in chromosome and plasmid segregation, defects in cell division, formation of anucleate cells, decreased DNA synthesis and plasmid loss. Interferes with the activity of DN
   2808..2932    -  protein_bind   attR2: mutant version of attR; recombination site for the Gateway® LR reaction LR Clonase™
   4037..4820    -  rep_origin     ars1: Schizosaccharomyces pombe autonomously replicating sequence ars1
   4981..5046    +  CDS            hus5 (fragment): UBC9_SCHPO - Also known as ubc9. Experimental evidence at protein level: Swiss-Prot protein existence level 1. Catalyzes the covalent attachment of ubiquitin-like protein SUMO/Smt3 to other proteins. Required for efficient recovery from DNA damage or S-phase arrest and normal mitosis. This may be as part of a checkpoint independent recovery process. From Schizosaccharomyces pombe (strain 972 / ATCC 24843) (Fission yeast).
   5100..5168    +  CDS            hus5 (fragment): UBC9_SCHPO - Also known as ubc9. Experimental evidence at protein level: Swiss-Prot protein existence level 1. Catalyzes the covalent attachment of ubiquitin-like protein SUMO/Smt3 to other proteins. Required for efficient recovery from DNA damage or S-phase arrest and normal mitosis. This may be as part of a checkpoint independent recovery process. From Schizosaccharomyces pombe (strain 972 / ATCC 24843) (Fission yeast).
   5166..5323    +  CDS            lacZα (fragment): LacZα fragment of β-galactosidase; lacZ fragment
   5329..5380    -  misc_feature   bom (fragment): basis of mobility region from pBR322
   5399..5854    +  rep_origin     f1 ori (sequence partly withheld): f1 bacteriophage origin of replication; arrow indicates direction of (+) strand synthesis
   5855..5904    -  misc_feature   bom (fragment): basis of mobility region from pBR322
   6006..6041    -  CDS            rop (fragment): Rop protein, which maintains plasmids at low copy number; rop
   6136..6240    +  promoter       AmpR promoter: bla
   6241..7101    +  CDS            AmpR: β-lactamase; bla; confers resistance to ampicillin, carbenicillin, and related antibiotics
   7272..7860    +  rep_origin     ori: high-copy-number ColE1/pMB1/pBR322/pUC origin of replication
   8043..8135    +  CDS            lacI (fragment): lac repressor; lacI; The lac repressor binds to the lac operator to inhibit transcription in E. coli. This inhibition can be relieved by adding lactose or isopropyl-β-D-thiogalactopyranoside (IPTG).
   8148..8169    +  protein_bind   CAP binding site: CAP binding activates transcription in the presence of cAMP. E. coli catabolite activator protein
   8184..8214    +  promoter       lac promoter: promoter for the E. coli lac operon
   8222..8238    +  protein_bind   lac operator: The lac repressor binds to the lac operator to inhibit transcription in E. coli. This inhibition can be relieved by adding lactose or isopropyl-β-D-thiogalactopyranoside (IPTG). lac repressor encoded by lacI
   8285..8401    +  CDS            NFS1 (fragment): NFS1_YEAST - Also known as SPL1 From Saccharomyces cerevisiae (strain ATCC 204508 / S288c) (Baker's yeast).
   8763..9857    -  CDS            LEU2: 3-isopropylmalate dehydrogenase, required for leucine biosynthesis; S. cerevisiae LEU2; yeast auxotrophic marker
   9870..10274   -  promoter       LEU2 promoter: S. cerevisiae LEU2
  10414..10491   -  CDS            YO192_YEAST (fragment): Experimental evidence at protein level: Swiss-Prot protein existence level 1. From Saccharomyces cerevisiae (strain ATCC 204508 / S288c) (Baker's yeast).
