[The description below was written by a language model from this plasmid's Addgene catalogue record and pLannotate feature annotations shown in this document.]
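Description:
pREP3xN_ccdB is an empty Gateway destination vector for protein expression in the fission yeast Schizosaccharomyces pombe, built on the pREP-X episomal backbone (about 10.5 kb). In yeast it replicates autonomously through the S. pombe ars1 element and is selected through the S. cerevisiae LEU2 gene with its own promoter, which provides leucine prototrophy to a suitable leucine-auxotrophic host. In E. coli it is maintained by a high-copy ColE1/pUC-type origin with ampicillin resistance. An f1 origin is also present, along with leftover lac-region and genomic fragments flanking the yeast elements that have no designed role.

The expression unit is driven by the wild-type nmt1 promoter, the strongest of the three thiamine-repressible variants in this vector series, so expression is high without thiamine and shut down when thiamine is present. Downstream lies a short cloning site with SpeI and NdeI positions, followed by the attR1-CmR-ccdB-attR2 cassette, which the depositors inserted into the backbone through XhoI sites. An LR recombination with an entry clone replaces the chloramphenicol resistance gene and the ccdB gyrase toxin with the gene of interest. Because ccdB kills standard E. coli strains, unrecombined vector is counter-selected, and the empty plasmid must be grown in a ccdB-tolerant strain under chloramphenicol and ampicillin. The cloning site upstream of attR1 lets users first add one or more N-terminal tags of their choice, which will then be fused to any open reading frame recombined in. No tag or insert is present in the deposited form, and the feature table does not annotate a transcription terminator downstream of attR2.
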