Addgene plasmid #79021: pREP3xN_ccdB
Purpose: (Empty Backbone) Gateway destination vector for S. pombe. Allow N-terminal tag(s) to be introduced using MCS. attR1-CmR-ccdB-attR2 cassette, nmt1 (ATATATAAA) promoter, LEU2 selection
Depositing lab: Göran Akusjärvi & Pernilla Bjerling. Depositing organization: Uppsala University.
Backbone
  Vector backbone: pREP-X
  Backbone manufacturer: Basi, et al., PMID 8422997
  Vector type: Yeast Expression
  Selectable markers: LEU2
Growth in bacteria
  Bacterial resistance: Chloramphenicol and Ampicillin, 25 & 100 μg/mL
  Growth temperature: 37°C
  Growth strain: ccdB Survival
  Copy number: Unknown
Gene/Insert
  Gene/Insert name: None
Terms and licenses: Academic/Nonprofit Terms; Industry Terms: Not Available to Industry
Depositor comments: MCS is in front of attR1 element and contains SpeI and NdeI restriction sites. nmt1/nmt1*/nmt1** - thiamine repressible promoter wt/weak/very weak, correspondingly. MCS-attR1-CmR-ccdB-attR2 cassette was introduced into pREP-X vectors by XhoI sites.
How to cite: pREP3xN_ccdB was a gift from Göran Akusjärvi & Pernilla Bjerling (Addgene plasmid # 79021 ; http://n2t.net/addgene:79021 ; RRID:Addgene_79021)
