>Addgene plasmid #79021 | pREP3xN_ccdB | addgene partial sequence | sequence record 151931 | CAT-R 5'-GCAACTGACTGAAATGCCTC-3'
GGTATATCCAGTGATTTTTTTCTCCATTTTAGCTTCCTTAGCTCCTGAAAATCTCGACGGATCCTAACTC
AAAATCCACACATTATACGAGCCGGAAGCATAAAGTGTAAAGCCTGGGGTGCCTAATGCGGCCGCCATAG
TGACTGGATATGTTGTGTTTTACAGTATTATGTAGTCTGTTTTTTATGCAAAATCTAATTTAATATATTG
ATATTTATATCATTTTACGTTTCTCGTTCAGCTTTTTTGTACAAACTTGTCATATGACTAGTCTCGAGGC
CAATTTAACAAAGCGACTATAAGTCAGAAAGTGAGAATGAGATTGAAATAATTAATTCAACTTATTCAAT
TGATGATATGCCAGGATTCCTCTTCCTTTATATATCTTCAATGTTTCGATTAACAGGTCCATTATCCGGT
TTTTAGTTTCGCTGCACATTGCCGAATGACAATCGGATTCCTTTAAGCTTTGCTTTTGCCCTGTTTTCTC
TCCCCAGTAATCGTTGGGTGACTGAACCATCCAGTAGCCGAGAGTTACGTTTTTCCTGATTTAATAAATA
TCCATATCTATTTGTCTCGTGGTGTTTTACAGCAACTAACCGAAATTACTATTTTGCATCATCCAACCAT
AAAGAGACAACAATAATTCTAGAAAACATATAACAAGTGTTTTTTTCTATTTACGTCTCATACGCAAAGT
CCACTTTACCATGTTTTGGAAACTTGTACCCAACCATTCATTTTTCGATTTTGTAATGAGGCTCTTTTCT
TCTAACAATCATTGAGGTCATTATCATGTGTCCTCACCTATTGTTTAAATTGAGGCTTGCGCTATTCCC
