>Addgene plasmid #79021 | pREP3xN_ccdB | addgene partial sequence | sequence record 151932 | M13pUC-Rev 5'-AGCGGATAACAATTTCACACAGG-3'
AGCTTGTCGATCGACTACGTCGTTAAGGCCGTTTCTGACAGAGTAAAATTCTTGAGGGAACTTTCACCAT
TATGGGAAATGGTTCAAGAAGGTATTGACTTAAACTCCATCAAATGGTCAGGTCATTGAGTGTTTTTTAT
TTGTTGTATTTTTTTTTTTTTAGAGAAAATCCTCCAATATATAAATTAGGAATCATAGTTTCATGATTTT
CTGTTACACCTAACTTTTTGTGTGGTGCCCTCCTCCTTGTCAATATTAATGTTAAAGTGCAATTCTTTTT
CCTTATCACGTTGAGCCATTAGTATCAATTTGCTTACCTGTATTCCTTTACATCCTCCTTTTTCTCCTTC
TTGATAAATGTATGTAGATTGCGTATATAGTTTCGTCTACCCTATGAACATATTCCATTTTGTAATTTCG
TGTCGTTTCTATTATGAATTTCATTTATAAAGTTTATGTACAAATATCATAAAAAAAGAGAATCTTTTTA
AGCAAGGATTTTCTTAACTTCTTCGGCGACAGCATCACCGACTTCGGTGGTACTGTTGGAACCACCTAAA
TCACCAGTTCTGATACCTGCATCCAAAACCTTTTTAACTGCATCTTCAATGGCCTTACCTTCTTCAGGCA
AGTTCAATGACAATTTCAACATCATTGCAGCAGACAAGATAGTGGCGATAGGGTTGACCTTATTCTTTGG
CAAATCTGGAGCAGAACCGTGGCATGGTTCGTACAAACCAAATGCGGTGTTCTTGTCTGGCAAAGAGGCC
AAGGACGCAGATGGCAACAAACCCAAGGAACCTGGGATAACGGAGGCTTCATCGGAGATGATATCACCAA
ACATG
